>Addgene plasmid #81086 | pSico-shRaptor | depositor full sequence | sequence record 153982 | Inferred sequence based on pSico reference sequence. Only the insert has been sequence verified.
GTCGACGGATCGGGAGATCTCCCGATCCCCTATGGTGCACTCTCAGTACAATCTGCTCTGATGCCGCATA
GTTAAGCCAGTATCTGCTCCCTGCTTGTGTGTTGGAGGTCGCTGAGTAGTGCGCGAGCAAAATTTAAGCT
ACAACAAGGCAAGGCTTGACCGACAATTGCATGAAGAATCTGCTTAGGGTTAGGCGTTTTGCGCTGCTTC
GCGATGTACGGGCCAGATATACGCGTTGACATTGATTATTGACTAGTTATTAATAGTAATCAATTACGGG
GTCATTAGTTCATAGCCCATATATGGAGTTCCGCGTTACATAACTTACGGTAAATGGCCCGCCTGGCTGA
CCGCCCAACGACCCCCGCCCATTGACGTCAATAATGACGTATGTTCCCATAGTAACGCCAATAGGGACTT
TCCATTGACGTCAATGGGTGGAGTATTTACGGTAAACTGCCCACTTGGCAGTACATCAAGTGTATCATAT
GCCAAGTACGCCCCCTATTGACGTCAATGACGGTAAATGGCCCGCCTGGCATTATGCCCAGTACATGACC
TTATGGGACTTTCCTACTTGGCAGTACATCTACGTATTAGTCATCGCTATTACCATGGTGATGCGGTTTT
GGCAGTACATCAATGGGCGTGGATAGCGGTTTGACTCACGGGGATTTCCAAGTCTCCACCCCATTGACGT
CAATGGGAGTTTGTTTTGGCACCAAAATCAACGGGACTTTCCAAAATGTCGTAACAACTCCGCCCCATTG
ACGCAAATGGGCGGTAGGCGTGTACGGTGGGAGGTCTATATAAGCAGCGCGTTTTGCCTGTACTGGGTCT
CTCTGGTTAGACCAGATCTGAGCCTGGGAGCTCTCTGGCTAACTAGGGAACCCACTGCTTAAGCCTCAAT
AAAGCTTGCCTTGAGTGCTTCAAGTAGTGTGTGCCCGTCTGTTGTGTGACTCTGGTAACTAGAGATCCCT
CAGACCCTTTTAGTCAGTGTGGAAAATCTCTAGCAGTGGCGCCCGAACAGGGACTTGAAAGCGAAAGGGA
AACCAGAGGAGCTCTCTCGACGCAGGACTCGGCTTGCTGAAGCGCGCACGGCAAGAGGCGAGGGGCGGCG
ACTGGTGAGTACGCCAAAAATTTTGACTAGCGGAGGCTAGAAGGAGAGAGATGGGTGCGAGAGCGTCAGT
ATTAAGCGGGGGAGAATTAGATCGCGATGGGAAAAAATTCGGTTAAGGCCAGGGGGAAAGAAAAAATATA
AATTAAAACATATAGTATGGGCAAGCAGGGAGCTAGAACGATTCGCAGTTAATCCTGGCCTGTTAGAAAC
ATCAGAAGGCTGTAGACAAATACTGGGACAGCTACAACCATCCCTTCAGACAGGATCAGAAGAACTTAGA
TCATTATATAATACAGTAGCAACCCTCTATTGTGTGCATCAAAGGATAGAGATAAAAGACACCAAGGAAG
CTTTAGACAAGATAGAGGAAGAGCAAAACAAAAGTAAGACCACCGCACAGCAAGCGGCCGGCCGCGCTGA
TCTTCAGACCTGGAGGAGGAGATATGAGGGACAATTGGAGAAGTGAATTATATAAATATAAAGTAGTAAA
AATTGAACCATTAGGAGTAGCACCCACCAAGGCAAAGAGAAGAGTGGTGCAGAGAGAAAAAAGAGCAGTG
GGAATAGGAGCTTTGTTCCTTGGGTTCTTGGGAGCAGCAGGAAGCACTATGGGCGCAGCGTCAATGACGC
TGACGGTACAGGCCAGACAATTATTGTCTGGTATAGTGCAGCAGCAGAACAATTTGCTGAGGGCTATTGA
GGCGCAACAGCATCTGTTGCAACTCACAGTCTGGGGCATCAAGCAGCTCCAGGCAAGAATCCTGGCTGTG
GAAAGATACCTAAAGGATCAACAGCTCCTGGGGATTTGGGGTTGCTCTGGAAAACTCATTTGCACCACTG
CTGTGCCTTGGAATGCTAGTTGGAGTAATAAATCTCTGGAACAGATTTGGAATCACACGACCTGGATGGA
GTGGGACAGAGAAATTAACAATTACACAAGCTTAATACACTCCTTAATTGAAGAATCGCAAAACCAGCAA
GAAAAGAATGAACAAGAATTATTGGAATTAGATAAATGGGCAAGTTTGTGGAATTGGTTTAACATAACAA
ATTGGCTGTGGTATATAAAATTATTCATAATGATAGTAGGAGGCTTGGTAGGTTTAAGAATAGTTTTTGC
TGTACTTTCTATAGTGAATAGAGTTAGGCAGGGATATTCACCATTATCGTTTCAGACCCACCTCCCAACC
CCGAGGGGACCCGACAGGCCCGAAGGAATAGAAGAAGAAGGTGGAGAGAGAGACAGAGACAGATCCATTC
GATTAGTGAACGGATCGGCACTGCGTGCGCCAATTCTGCAGACAAATGGCAGTATTCATCCACAATTTTA
AAAGAAAAGGGGGGATTGGGGGGTACAGTGCAGGGGAAAGAATAGTAGACATAATAGCAACAGACATACA
AACTAAAGAATTACAAAAACAAATTACAAAAATTCAAAATTTTCGGGTTTATTACAGGGACAGCAGAGAT
CCAGTTTGGTTAGTACCGGGCCCGCTCTAGAGATCCGACGCCGCCATCTCTAGGCCCGCGCCGGCCCCCT
CGCACAGACTTGTGGGAGAAGCTCGGCTACTCCCCTGCCCCGGTTAATTTGCATATAATATTTCCTAGTA
ACTATAGAGGCTTAATGTGCGATAAAAGACAGATAATCTGTTCTTTTTAATACTAGCTACATTTTACATG
ATAGGCTTGGATTTCTATAAGAGATACAAATACTAAATTATTATTTTAAAAAACAGCACAAAAGGAAACT
CACCCTAACTGTAAAGTAATTATAACTTCGTATAGTATAAATTATACGAAGTTATAAGCCTTGGTTTTTT
GAATTCCGTATTACCGCCATGCATTAGTTATTAATAGTAATCAATTACGGGGTCATTAGTTCATAGCCCA
TATATGGAGTTCCGCGTTACATAACTTACGGTAAATGGCCCGCCTGGCTGACCGCCCAACGACCCCCGCC
CATTGACGTCAATAATGACGTATGTTCCCATAGTAACGCCAATAGGGACTTTCCATTGACGTCAATGGGT
GGAGTATTTACGGTAAACTGCCCACTTGGCAGTACATCAAGTGTATCATATGCCAAGTACGCCCCCTATT
GACGTCAATGACGGTAAATGGCCCGCCTGGCATTATGCCCAGTACATGACCTTATGGGACTTTCCTACTT
GGCAGTACATCTACGTATTAGTCATCGCTATTACCATGGTGATGCGGTTTTGGCAGTACATCAATGGGCG
TGGATAGCGGTTTGACTCACGGGGATTTCCAAGTCTCCACCCCATTGACGTCAATGGGAGTTTGTTTTGG
CACCAAAATCAACGGGACTTTCCAAAATGTCGTAACAACTCCGCCCCATTGACGCAAATGGGCGGTAGGC
GTGTACGGTGGGAGGTCTATATAAGCAGAGCTGGTTTAGTGAACCGTCAGATCCGCTAGCGCTACCGGTC
GCCACCATGGTGAGCAAGGGCGAGGAGCTGTTCACCGGGGTGGTGCCCATCCTGGTCGAGCTGGACGGCG
ACGTAAACGGCCACAAGTTCAGCGTGTCCGGCGAGGGCGAGGGCGATGCCACCTACGGCAAGCTGACCCT
GAAGTTCATCTGCACCACCGGCAAGCTGCCCGTGCCCTGGCCCACCCTCGTGACCACCCTGACCTACGGC
GTGCAGTGCTTCAGCCGCTACCCCGACCACATGAAGCAGCACGACTTCTTCAAGTCCGCCATGCCCGAAG
GCTACGTCCAGGAGCGCACCATCTTCTTCAAGGACGACGGCAACTACAAGACCCGCGCCGAGGTGAAGTT
CGAGGGCGACACCCTGGTGAACCGCATCGAGCTGAAGGGCATCGACTTCAAGGAGGACGGCAACATCCTG
GGGCACAAGCTGGAGTACAACTACAACAGCCACAACGTCTATATCATGGCCGACAAGCAGAAGAACGGCA
TCAAGGTGAACTTCAAGATCCGCCACAACATCGAGGACGGCAGCGTGCAGCTCGCCGACCACTACCAGCA
GAACACCCCCATCGGCGACGGCCCCGTGCTGCTGCCCGACAACCACTACCTGAGCACCCAGTCCGCCCTG
AGCAAAGACCCCAACGAGAAGCGCGATCACATGGTCCTGCTGGAGTTCGTGACCGCCGCCGGGATCACTC
TCGGCATGGACGAGCTGTACAAGTAGCGGCCGCATAACTTCGTATAGTATAAATTATACGAAGTTATAAG
CCTTGTTTGCCCGAGTCTGTGAATGTAATCTCGAGATTACATTCACAGACTCGGGCTTTTTTCTCGAGGT
CGACGGTATCGATAAGCTCGCTTCACGAGATCATGTTTAAGGGTTCCGGTTCCACTAGGTACAATTCGAT
ATCAAGCTTATCGATAATCAACCTCTGGATTACAAAATTTGTGAAAGATTGACTGGTATTCTTAACTATG
TTGCTCCTTTTACGCTATGTGGATACGCTGCTTTAATGCCTTTGTATCATGCTATTGCTTCCCGTATGGC
TTTCATTTTCTCCTCCTTGTATAAATCCTGGTTGCTGTCTCTTTATGAGGAGTTGTGGCCCGTTGTCAGG
CAACGTGGCGTGGTGTGCACTGTGTTTGCTGACGCAACCCCCACTGGTTGGGGCATTGCCACCACCTGTC
AGCTCCTTTCCGGGACTTTCGCTTTCCCCCTCCCTATTGCCACGGCGGAACTCATCGCCGCCTGCCTTGC
CCGCTGCTGGACAGGGGCTCGGCTGTTGGGCACTGACAATTCCGTGGTGTTGTCGGGGAAATCATCGTCC
TTTCCTTGGCTGCTCGCCTGTGTTGCCACCTGGATTCTGCGCGGGACGTCCTTCTGCTACGTCCCTTCGG
CCCTCAATCCAGCGGACCTTCCTTCCCGCGGCCTGCTGCCGGCTCTGCGGCCTCTTCCGCGTCTTCGCCT
TCGCCCTCAGACGAGTCGGATCTCCCTTTGGGCCGCCTCCCCGCATCGATACCGTCGACCTCGATCGAGA
CCTAGAAAAACATGGAGCAATCACAAGTAGCAATACAGCAGCTACCAATGCTGATTGTGCCTGGCTAGAA
GCACAAGAGGAGGAGGAGGTGGGTTTTCCAGTCACACCTCAGGTACCTTTAAGACCAATGACTTACAAGG
CAGCTGTAGATCTTAGCCACTTTTTAAAAGAAAAGGGGGGACTGGAAGGGCTAATTCACTCCCAACGAAG
ACAAGATATCCTTGATCTGTGGATCTACCACACACAAGGCTACTTCCCTGATTGGCAGAACTACACACCA
GGGCCAGGGATCAGATATCCACTGACCTTTGGATGGTGCTACAAGCTAGTACCAGTTGAGCAAGAGAAGG
TAGAAGAAGCCAATGAAGGAGAGAACACCCGCTTGTTACACCCTGTGAGCCTGCATGGGATGGATGACCC
GGAGAGAGAAGTATTAGAGTGGAGGTTTGACAGCCGCCTAGCATTTCATCACATGGCCCGAGAGCTGCAT
CCGGACTGTACTGGGTCTCTCTGGTTAGACCAGATCTGAGCCTGGGAGCTCTCTGGCTAACTAGGGAACC
CACTGCTTAAGCCTCAATAAAGCTTGCCTTGAGTGCTTCAAGTAGTGTGTGCCCGTCTGTTGTGTGACTC
TGGTAACTAGAGATCCCTCAGACCCTTTTAGTCAGTGTGGAAAATCTCTAGCAGCATGTGAGCAAAAGGC
CAGCAAAAGGCCAGGAACCGTAAAAAGGCCGCGTTGCTGGCGTTTTTCCATAGGCTCCGCCCCCCTGACG
AGCATCACAAAAATCGACGCTCAAGTCAGAGGTGGCGAAACCCGACAGGACTATAAAGATACCAGGCGTT
TCCCCCTGGAAGCTCCCTCGTGCGCTCTCCTGTTCCGACCCTGCCGCTTACCGGATACCTGTCCGCCTTT
CTCCCTTCGGGAAGCGTGGCGCTTTCTCATAGCTCACGCTGTAGGTATCTCAGTTCGGTGTAGGTCGTTC
GCTCCAAGCTGGGCTGTGTGCACGAACCCCCCGTTCAGCCCGACCGCTGCGCCTTATCCGGTAACTATCG
TCTTGAGTCCAACCCGGTAAGACACGACTTATCGCCACTGGCAGCAGCCACTGGTAACAGGATTAGCAGA
GCGAGGTATGTAGGCGGTGCTACAGAGTTCTTGAAGTGGTGGCCTAACTACGGCTACACTAGAAGAACAG
TATTTGGTATCTGCGCTCTGCTGAAGCCAGTTACCTTCGGAAAAAGAGTTGGTAGCTCTTGATCCGGCAA
ACAAACCACCGCTGGTAGCGGTGGTTTTTTTGTTTGCAAGCAGCAGATTACGCGCAGAAAAAAAGGATCT
CAAGAAGATCCTTTGATCTTTTCTACGGGGTCTGACGCTCAGTGGAACGAAAACTCACGTTAAGGGATTT
TGGTCATGAGATTATCAAAAAGGATCTTCACCTAGATCCTTTTAAATTAAAAATGAAGTTTTAAATCAAT
CTAAAGTATATATGAGTAAACTTGGTCTGACAGTTACCAATGCTTAATCAGTGAGGCACCTATCTCAGCG
ATCTGTCTATTTCGTTCATCCATAGTTGCCTGACTCCCCGTCGTGTAGATAACTACGATACGGGAGGGCT
TACCATCTGGCCCCAGTGCTGCAATGATACCGCGAGACCCACGCTCACCGGCTCCAGATTTATCAGCAAT
AAACCAGCCAGCCGGAAGGGCCGAGCGCAGAAGTGGTCCTGCAACTTTATCCGCCTCCATCCAGTCTATT
AATTGTTGCCGGGAAGCTAGAGTAAGTAGTTCGCCAGTTAATAGTTTGCGCAACGTTGTTGCCATTGCTA
CAGGCATCGTGGTGTCACGCTCGTCGTTTGGTATGGCTTCATTCAGCTCCGGTTCCCAACGATCAAGGCG
AGTTACATGATCCCCCATGTTGTGCAAAAAAGCGGTTAGCTCCTTCGGTCCTCCGATCGTTGTCAGAAGT
AAGTTGGCCGCAGTGTTATCACTCATGGTTATGGCAGCACTGCATAATTCTCTTACTGTCATGCCATCCG
TAAGATGCTTTTCTGTGACTGGTGAGTACTCAACCAAGTCATTCTGAGAATAGTGTATGCGGCGACCGAG
TTGCTCTTGCCCGGCGTCAATACGGGATAATACCGCGCCACATAGCAGAACTTTAAAAGTGCTCATCATT
GGAAAACGTTCTTCGGGGCGAAAACTCTCAAGGATCTTACCGCTGTTGAGATCCAGTTCGATGTAACCCA
CTCGTGCACCCAACTGATCTTCAGCATCTTTTACTTTCACCAGCGTTTCTGGGTGAGCAAAAACAGGAAG
GCAAAATGCCGCAAAAAAGGGAATAAGGGCGACACGGAAATGTTGAATACTCATACTCTTCCTTTTTCAA
TATTATTGAAGCATTTATCAGGGTTATTGTCTCATGAGCGGATACATATTTGAATGTATTTAGAAAAATA
AACAAATAGGGGTTCCGCGCACATTTCCCCGAAAAGTGCCACCTGAC
Features (pLannotate 1.2.2; 24 found; start..end, strand, type, name):
     31..83      -  misc_feature   bom (fragment): basis of mobility region from pBR322
    238..617     +  enhancer       CMV enhancer: human cytomegalovirus immediate early enhancer
    618..817     +  promoter       CMV promoter: human cytomegalovirus (CMV) immediate early promoter
    835..1015    +  LTR            5' LTR (truncated): truncated 5' long terminal repeat (LTR) from HIV-1
   1062..1187    +  misc_feature   HIV-1 Ψ: packaging signal of human immunodeficiency virus type 1
   1171..1509    +  CDS            HIV-1 gag (fragment): gag protein from human immunodeficiency virus 1; gag
   1686..1919    +  misc_feature   RRE: The Rev response element (RRE) of HIV-1 allows for Rev-dependent mRNA export from the nucleus to the cytoplasm.
   2296..2396    +  CDS            Rev (fragment): human immunodeficiency virus 1 (HIV-1) Rev protein; rev; enhances nuclear export of unspliced and incompletely spliced viral mRNAs
   2446..2563    +  misc_feature   cPPT/CTS: central polypurine tract and central termination sequence of HIV-1
   2622..2891    +  promoter       U6 promoter (fragment): RNA polymerase III promoter for mouse U6 snRNA (Das et al., 1988)
   2892..2925    +  protein_bind   loxP511: Cre-mediated recombination occurs in the 8-bp core sequence (GTATACAT). loxP511 sites are compatible with each other, but incompatible with wild-type loxP sites. Cre recombinase
   3025..3328    +  enhancer       CMV enhancer: human cytomegalovirus immediate early enhancer
   3329..3532    +  promoter       CMV promoter: human cytomegalovirus (CMV) immediate early promoter
   3577..4293    +  CDS            EGFP: EGFP is a basic (constitutively fluorescent) green fluorescent protein published in 1996, derived from Aequorea victoria. It is reported to be a rapidly-maturing weak dimer with moderate acid sensitivity.
   4304..4337    +  protein_bind   loxP511: Cre-mediated recombination occurs in the 8-bp core sequence (GTATACAT). loxP511 sites are compatible with each other, but incompatible with wild-type loxP sites. Cre recombinase
   4403..4428    -  misc_feature   MCS (fragment): pBluescript multiple cloning site
   4473..4496    +  misc_feature   MCS (fragment): pBluescript multiple cloning site
   4496..5084    +  misc_feature   WPRE: woodchuck hepatitis virus posttranscriptional regulatory element
   5085..5104    +  misc_feature   MCS (fragment): pBluescript multiple cloning site
   5106..5606    +  CDS            nef (fragment): NEF_HV1LA - Experimental evidence at protein level: Swiss-Prot protein existence level 1. Extracellular Nef protein targets CD4(+) T-lymphocytes for apoptosis by interacting with CXCR4 surface receptors. From Human immunodeficiency virus type 1 group M subtype B (isolate Lai) (HIV-1).
   5613..5793    +  LTR            5' LTR (truncated): truncated 5' long terminal repeat (LTR) from HIV-1
   5855..6443    -  rep_origin     ori: high-copy-number ColE1/pMB1/pBR322/pUC origin of replication
   6614..7474    -  CDS            AmpR: β-lactamase; bla; confers resistance to ampicillin, carbenicillin, and related antibiotics
   7475..7579    -  promoter       AmpR promoter: bla
