[The description below was written by a language model from this plasmid's Addgene catalogue record and pLannotate feature annotations shown in this document.]
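Description:
pSico-shRaptor is a lentiviral RNAi plasmid built on the pSico backbone for Cre-dependent, stable knockdown of mouse Raptor (Rptor), the defining subunit of mTORC1. It is about 7.6 kb and is propagated in E. coli through a high-copy ColE1/pUC-type origin with ampicillin selection (AmpR under its own bla promoter). The viral portion is a typical HIV-1-derived transfer vector. A CMV enhancer/promoter fused to a truncated 5' LTR drives production of the genomic RNA in packaging cells. It is followed by the Ψ packaging signal with a gag fragment, the Rev response element for nuclear export, the cPPT/CTS to aid nuclear import, a WPRE, and a truncated 3' LTR. Packaging functions are not encoded and must be supplied in trans.

The payload is a short hairpin against Raptor, cloned between the HpaI site (destroyed) and the XhoI site downstream of a mouse U6 RNA polymerase III promoter. In the unrecombined state the annotated U6 promoter fragment is separated from the hairpin by a CMV-EGFP cassette flanked by two directly oriented lox sites, annotated here as loxP511. Carrier cells therefore fluoresce green but do not make the shRNA. Cre recombination excises the CMV-EGFP stuffer and brings the U6 promoter next to the hairpin, so that loss of GFP coincides with the onset of Raptor knockdown. This allows tissue- or time-restricted silencing by transfection, electroporation or lentiviral delivery, and the associated work concerned mTORC1 signalling in neural stem cells in vivo. The full sequence is inferred from the pSico reference, and only the insert was sequence verified.
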