Addgene plasmid #81086: pSico-shRaptor
Purpose: conditional expression of an shRNA targeting murine Raptor
Depositing lab: Angelique Bordey. Depositing organization: Yale University. Publication: mTORC1 targets the translational repressor 4E-BP2, but not S6 kinase 1/2, to regulate neural stem cell self-renewal in vivo. Hartman NW, Lin TV, Zhang L, Paquelet GE, Feliciano DM, Bordey A. Cell Rep. 2013 Oct 31;5(2):433-44. doi: 10.1016/j.celrep.2013.09.017. Epub 2013 Oct 17. PubMed 24139800.
Backbone
  Vector backbone: pSico
  Backbone manufacturer: Jacks Lab
  Backbone size w/o insert (bp): 7566
  Total vector size (bp): 7607
  Vector type: Mammalian Expression, Lentiviral, RNAi, Cre/Lox
Growth in bacteria
  Bacterial resistance: Ampicillin, 100 μg/mL
  Growth temperature: 37°C
  Growth strain: NEB Stable
  Copy number: High Copy
Gene/Insert
  Gene/Insert name: Raptor shRNA (alt name: Rptor shRNA)
  gRNA/shRNA sequence: GCCCGAGTCTGTGAATGTAAT
  Species: M. musculus (mouse)
  Entrez Gene: Rptor (a.k.a. 4932417H02Rik, Rap, Raptor, mKIAA1303)
  Promoter: U6
  Cloning method: Restriction Enzyme; 5′ cloning site HpaI (destroyed during cloning); 3′ cloning site XhoI (not destroyed)
  Sequencing primers: 5′ EGFP-C
Resource information
  A portion of this plasmid was derived from a plasmid made by: pSico was obtained from Addgene (plasmid 11578). shRNA insert was synthesized independently but is based on a target sequence from the Broad RNAi Platform (TRCN0000077472).
Terms and licenses: Academic/Nonprofit Terms; Industry Terms: Not Available to Industry
Depositor comments: pSico allows for conditional (Cre-Lox), stable expression of shRaptor. Addition of Cre excises GFP and allows for shRaptor expression.
How to cite: pSico-shRaptor was a gift from Angelique Bordey (Addgene plasmid # 81086 ; http://n2t.net/addgene:81086 ; RRID:Addgene_81086)
