>Addgene plasmid #81086 | pSico-shRaptor | addgene partial sequence | sequence record 160148 | FUGW-Fwd 5'-ATTACAGGGACAGCAGAGATCC-3'
TCTAGAGATCCGACGCGCCATCTCTAGGCCCGCGCCGGCCCCCTCGCACAGACTTGTGGGAGAAGCTCGG
CTACTCCCCTGCCCCGGTTAATTTGCATATAATATTTCCTAGTAACTATAGAGGCTTAATGTGCGATAAA
AGACAGATAATCTGTTCTTTTTAATACTAGCTACATTTTACATGATAGGCTTGGATTTCTATAAGAGATA
CAAATACTAAATTATTATTTTAAAAAACAGCACAAAAGGAAACTCACCCTAACTGTAAAGTAATTATAAC
TTCGTATAGTATAAATTATACGAAGTTATAAGCCTTGGTTTTTTGAATTCCGTATTACCGCCATGCATTA
GTTATTAATAGTAATCAATTACGGGGTCATTAGTTCATAGCCCATATATGGAGTTCCGCGTTACATAACT
TACGGTAAATGGCCCGCCTGGCTGACCGCCCAACGACCCCCGCCCATTGACGTCAATAATGACGTATGTT
CCCATAGTAACGCCAATAGGGACTTTCCATTGACGTCAATGGGTGGAGTATTTACGGTAAACTGCCCACT
TGGCAGTACATCAAGTGTATCATATGCCAAGTACGCCCCCTATTGACGTCAATGACGGTAAATGGCCCGC
CTGGCATTATGCCCAGTACATGACCTTATGGGACTTTCCTACTTGGCAGTACATCTACGTATTAGTCATC
GCTATTACCATGGTGATGCGGTTTTGGCAGTACATCAATGGGCGTGGATAGCGGTTTGACTCACGGGGAT
TTCCAAGTCTCCACCCCATTGACGTCAATGGGAGTTTGTTTTGGCACCAAAATCAACGGGACTTTCCAAA
ATGTCGTAACAACTCCGCCCCATTGACGCAAATGGGCGGTAGGCGTGTACGGTGGGAGGTCTATATAAGC
AGAGCTGGTTTAGTGAACCGTCAGATCCGCTAGCGCTACCGGTCGCCACCATGGTGAGCAAGGGCGAGGA
GCTGTTCACCGGGGTGGTGCCCATCCTGGTCGAGCTGGACG
