>Addgene plasmid #81086 | pSico-shRaptor | addgene partial sequence | sequence record 160783 | CMV-d2eGFP-F 5'-TATATCATGGCCGACAAGC-3'
CCGCCACAACATCGAGGACGGCAGCGTGCAGCTCGCCGACCACTACCAGCAGAACACCCCCATCGGCGAC
GGCCCCGTGCTGCTGCCCGACAACCACTACCTGAGCACCCAGTCCGCCCTGAGCAAAGACCCCAACGAGA
AGCGCGATCACATGGTCCTGCTGGAGTTCGTGACCGCCGCCGGGATCACTCTCGGCATGGACGAGCTGTA
CAAGTAGCGGCCGCATAACTTCGTATAGTATAAATTATACGAAGTTATAAGCCTTGTTTGCCCGAGTCTG
TGAATGTAATCTCGAGATTACATTCACAGACTCGGGCTTTTTTCTCGAGGTCGACGGTATCGATAAGCTC
GCTTCACGAGATCATGTTTAAGGGTTCCGGTTCCACTAGGTACAATTCGATATCAAGCTTATCGATAATC
AACCTCTGGATTACAAAATTTGTGAAAGATTGACTGGTATTCTTAACTATGTTGCTCCTTTTACGCTATG
TGGATACGCTGCTTTAATGCCTTTGTATCATGCTATTGCTTCCCGTATGGCTTTCATTTTCTCCTCCTTG
TATAAATCCTGGTTGCTGTCTCTTTATGAGGAGTTGTGGCCCGTTGTCAGGCAACGTGGCGTGGTGTGCA
CTGTGTTTGCTGACGCAACCCCCACTGGTTGGGGCATTGCCACCACCTGTCAGCTCCTTTCCGGGACTTT
CGCTTTCCCCCTCCCTATTGCCACGGCGGAACTCATCGCCGCCTGCCTTGCCCGCTGCTGGACAGGGGCT
CGGCTGTTGGGCACTGACAATTCCGTGGTGTTGTCGGGGAAATCATCGTCCTTTCCTTGGCTGCTCGCCT
GTGTTGCCACCTGGATTCTGCGCGGGACGTCCTTCTGCTACGTCCCTTCGGCCCTCAATCCAGCGGACCT
TCCTTCCCGCGGCCTGCTGCCGGCTCTGC
